Addgene plasmid #206166: pMuLE (L1-L4) 2X PRE
Purpose: pMuLE L1-L4 entry plasmid containing 2 consensus PGR bindings sites upstream of a minimal 2YBTATA promoter
Depositing lab: Renee van Amerongen. Depositing organization: University of Amsterdam. Publication: A molecular toolbox to study progesterone receptor signaling. Aarts MT, Wagner M, van der Wal T, van Boxtel AL, van Amerongen R. J Mammary Gland Biol Neoplasia. 2023 Nov 29;28(1):24. doi: 10.1007/s10911-023-09550-0. PubMed 38019315.
Backbone
  Vector backbone: pMuLE ENTR MCS L1-L4
  Backbone size w/o insert (bp): 2668
  Total vector size (bp): 2701
  Vector type: Gateway cloning entry clone
Growth in bacteria
  Bacterial resistance: Kanamycin, 50 μg/mL
  Growth temperature: 37°C
  Growth strain: DH5alpha
  Copy number: Unknown
Gene/Insert
  Gene/Insert name: 2X PRE
  Species: H. sapiens (human), Synthetic; PRE is human PGR binding site, 2YBTATA is a synthetic minimal promotor
  Insert size (bp): 85
  Promoter: 2YBTATA
  Cloning method: Restriction Enzyme; 5′ cloning site BamHI (destroyed during cloning); 3′ cloning site BamHI (not destroyed)
  Sequencing primers: 5′ M13 fw; 3′ M13 rev
Resource information
  A portion of this plasmid was derived from a plasmid made by: 2xPRE sequences are the same as in Addgene plasmid #11350
Terms and licenses: Academic/Nonprofit Terms; Industry Terms: Not Available to Industry
How to cite: pMuLE (L1-L4) 2X PRE was a gift from Renee van Amerongen (Addgene plasmid # 206166 ; http://n2t.net/addgene:206166 ; RRID:Addgene_206166)
