[The description below was written by a language model from this plasmid's Addgene catalogue record and pLannotate feature annotations shown in this document.]
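Description:
pMuLE (L1-L4) 2X PRE is a small Gateway entry clone built on the pMuLE ENTR MCS L1-L4 backbone, part of a multi-fragment (MultiSite) Gateway system in which several entry modules are assembled in a defined order into a destination vector. It is propagated in E. coli through a high-copy ColE1/pUC-type origin and selected with kanamycin via an aminoglycoside phosphotransferase gene. The rrnB T1 and T2 terminators sit upstream of the recombination cassette, where they insulate it from read-through transcription from the backbone. Short lacZα and lacI fragments and a T7 promoter are backbone remnants with no stated role. The catalogue lists a total size of 2,701 bp, while the sequenced record annotated here is 2,689 nt, a minor discrepancy.

The payload lies between the attL1 and attL4 sites, which direct LR Clonase-mediated transfer and fix this module as the first position in a multi-fragment assembly. It is an 85 bp synthetic element consisting of two consensus progesterone response elements (PREs, binding sites for the human progesterone receptor, PGR) placed upstream of the synthetic minimal 2YBTATA promoter. The automated annotation picks up only a short minimal TATA-box promoter fragment in this region and does not annotate the PREs themselves. The insert was cloned via BamHI, and the PRE sequences match those of an earlier reporter plasmid. No reporter or coding sequence is present in this entry clone. Instead, it supplies a progesterone-responsive promoter module with low basal activity, to be combined with downstream entry modules carrying a reporter or gene of choice. It belongs to a toolbox for studying progesterone receptor signalling.
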