Features (pLannotate 1.2.2; 10 found; start..end, strand, type, name):
    137..164     -  terminator     rrnB T2 terminator: transcription terminator T2 from the E. coli rrnB gene
    296..339     +  terminator     rrnB T1 terminator: Escherichia coli rrnB; transcription terminator T1 from the E. coli rrnB gene
    386..422     -  CDS            lacZα (fragment): LacZα fragment of β-galactosidase; lacZ fragment
    438..537     +  protein_bind   attL1: mutant version of attL; recombination site for the Gateway® LR reaction LR Clonase™
    626..642     +  promoter       minP (fragment): minimal TATA-box promoter with low basal activity
    673..768     -  protein_bind   attL4: mutant version of attL; recombination site for the Gateway® LR reaction LR Clonase™
    800..818     -  promoter       T7 promoter: promoter for bacteriophage T7 RNA polymerase
    952..1761    +  CDS            KanR: aminoglycoside phosphotransferase; aph(3')-Ia; confers resistance to kanamycin in bacteria or G418 (Geneticin®) in eukaryotes
   1908..2496    +  rep_origin     ori: high-copy-number ColE1/pMB1/pBR322/pUC origin of replication
   2679..82      +  CDS            lacI (fragment) (across the origin): lac repressor; lacI; The lac repressor binds to the lac operator to inhibit transcription in E. coli. This inhibition can be relieved by adding lactose or isopropyl-β-D-thiogalactopyranoside (IPTG).
>Addgene plasmid #206166 | pMuLE (L1-L4) 2X PRE | addgene full sequence | sequence record 417822 | Addgene NGS Result
GCAAACCGCCTCTCCCCGCGCGTTGGCCGATTCATTAATGCAGCTGGCACGACAGGTTTCCCGACTGGAA
AGCGGGCAGTGAGCGCAACGCAATTAATACGCGTACCGCTAGCCAGGAAGAGTTTGTAGAAACGCAAAAA
GGCCATCCGTCAGGATGGCCTTCTGCTTAGTTTGATGCCTGGCAGTTTATGGCGGGCGTCCTGCCCGCCA
CCCTCCGGGCCGTTGCTTCACAACGTTCAAATCCGCTCCCGGCGGATTTGTCCTACTCAGGAGAGCGTTC
ACCGACAAACAACAGATAAAACGAAAGGCCCAGTCTTCCGACTGAGCCTTTCGTTTTATTTGATGCCTGG
CAGTTCCCTACTCTCGCGTTAACGCTAGCATGGATGTTTTCCCAGTCACGACGTTGTAAAACGACGGCCA
GTCTTAAGCTCGGGCCCCAAATAATGATTTTATTTTGACTGATAGTGACCTGTTCGTTGCAACAAATTGA
TGAGCAATGCTTTTTTATAATGCCAACTTTGTACAAAAAAGCAGGCTGGAGACCCAAGCTTGGTACCGAG
CTCGGATCCTGTACAGGATGTTCTAGCTACGGATACTGTACAGGATGTTCTAGCTACAGATCCTCTAGAG
GGTATATAATGGGGGCCACTCGAGCATGCATCTAGAGGCACCCAACTTTTCTATACAAAGTTGGCATTAT
AAGAAAGCATTGCTTATCAATTTGTTGCAACGAACAGGTCACTATCAGTCAAAATAAAATCATTATTTGC
CATCCAGCTGCAGGGCGGCCGCGATATCCCCTATAGTGAGTCGTATTACATGGTCATAGCTGTTTCCTGG
CAGCTCTGGCCCGTGTCTCAAAATCTCTGATGTTACATTGCACAAGATAAAAATATATCATCATGAACAA
TAAAACTGTCTGCTTACATAAACAGTAATACAAGGGGTGTTATGAGCCATATTCAACGGGAAACGTCGAG
GCCGCGATTAAATTCCAACATGGATGCTGATTTATATGGGTATAAATGGGCTCGCGATAATGTCGGGCAA
TCAGGTGCGACAATCTATCGCTTGTATGGGAAGCCCGATGCGCCAGAGTTGTTTCTGAAACATGGCAAAG
GTAGCGTTGCCAATGATGTTACAGATGAGATGGTCAGACTAAACTGGCTGACGGAATTTATGCCTCTTCC
GACCATCAAGCATTTTATCCGTACTCCTGATGATGCATGGTTACTCACCACTGCGATCCCCGGAAAAACA
GCATTCCAGGTATTAGAAGAATATCCTGATTCAGGTGAAAATATTGTTGATGCGCTGGCAGTGTTCCTGC
GCCGGTTGCATTCGATTCCTGTTTGTAATTGTCCTTTTAACAGCGATCGCGTATTTCGTCTCGCTCAGGC
GCAATCACGAATGAATAACGGTTTGGTTGATGCGAGTGATTTTGATGACGAGCGTAATGGCTGGCCTGTT
GAACAAGTCTGGAAAGAAATGCATAAACTTTTGCCATTCTCACCGGATTCAGTCGTCACTCATGGTGATT
TCTCACTTGATAACCTTATTTTTGACGAGGGGAAATTAATAGGTTGTATTGATGTTGGACGAGTCGGAAT
CGCAGACCGATACCAGGATCTTGCCATCCTATGGAACTGCCTCGGTGAGTTTTCTCCTTCATTACAGAAA
CGGCTTTTTCAAAAATATGGTATTGATAATCCTGATATGAATAAATTGCAGTTTCATTTGATGCTCGATG
AGTTTTTCTAATCAGAATTGGTTAATTGGTTGTAACACTGGCAGAGCATTACGCTGACTTGACGGGACGG
CGCAAGCTCATGACCAAAATCCCTTAACGTGAGTTACGCGTCGTTCCACTGAGCGTCAGACCCCGTAGAA
AAGATCAAAGGATCTTCTTGAGATCCTTTTTTTCTGCGCGTAATCTGCTGCTTGCAAACAAAAAAACCAC
CGCTACCAGCGGTGGTTTGTTTGCCGGATCAAGAGCTACCAACTCTTTTTCCGAAGGTAACTGGCTTCAG
CAGAGCGCAGATACCAAATACTGTTCTTCTAGTGTAGCCGTAGTTAGGCCACCACTTCAAGAACTCTGTA
GCACCGCCTACATACCTCGCTCTGCTAATCCTGTTACCAGTGGCTGCTGCCAGTGGCGATAAGTCGTGTC
TTACCGGGTTGGACTCAAGACGATAGTTACCGGATAAGGCGCAGCGGTCGGGCTGAACGGGGGGTTCGTG
CACACAGCCCAGCTTGGAGCGAACGACCTACACCGAACTGAGATACCTACAGCGTGAGCTATGAGAAAGC
GCCACGCTTCCCGAAGGGAGAAAGGCGGACAGGTATCCGGTAAGCGGCAGGGTCGGAACAGGAGAGCGCA
CGAGGGAGCTTCCAGGGGGAAACGCCTGGTATCTTTATAGTCCTGTCGGGTTTCGCCACCTCTGACTTGA
GCGTCGATTTTTGTGATGCTCGTCAGGGGGGCGGAGCCTATGGAAAAACGCCAGCAACGCGGCCTTTTTA
CGGTTCCTGGCCTTTTGCTGGCCTTTTGCTCACATGTTCTTTCCTGCGTTATCCCCTGATTCTGTGGATA
ACCGTATTACCGCCTTTGAGTGAGCTGATACCGCTCGCCGCAGCCGAACGACCGAGCGCAGCGAGTCAGT
GAGCGAGGAAGCGGAAGAGCGCCCAATAC
